Addgene plasmid #159941: AAV-synapsin-NLS-mTurquoise2-optoNES-WPRE
Purpose: optical regulation of nuclear export
Depositing lab: Michael Courtney. Depositing organization: Turku Bioscience Centre. Publication: Resonance energy transfer sensitises and monitors in situ switching of LOV2-based optogenetic actuators. Li LL, Klein FM, Li Greci L, Popinigis A, Freudenberg F, Courtney MJ. Nat Commun. 2020 Oct 9;11(1):5107. doi: 10.1038/s41467-020-18816-8. PubMed 33037199.
Backbone
  Vector backbone: AAV
  Backbone size w/o insert (bp): 4543
  Vector type: Mammalian Expression, AAV
Growth in bacteria
  Bacterial resistance: Ampicillin, 100 μg/mL
  Growth temperature: 37°C
  Growth strain: NEB Stable
  Copy number: High Copy
Gene/Insert
  Gene/Insert name: NLS-mTurquoise2-optoNES
  Species: Synthetic
  Insert size (bp): 1250
  Mutation: synthetic
  Promoter: hSyn1
  Cloning method: Restriction Enzyme; 5′ cloning site multiple; modular (not destroyed); 3′ cloning site multiple; modular (unknown if destroyed)
  Sequencing primers: 5′ 3'Syn-fwd; 3′ WPRE-
Terms and licenses: Academic/Nonprofit Terms; Industry Terms: Not Available to Industry
Depositor comments: Constructs are multipart, modular and generated iteratively.
How to cite: AAV-synapsin-NLS-mTurquoise2-optoNES-WPRE was a gift from Michael Courtney (Addgene plasmid # 159941 ; http://n2t.net/addgene:159941 ; RRID:Addgene_159941)
