[The description below was written by a language model from this plasmid's Addgene catalogue record and pLannotate feature annotations shown in this document.]
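Description:
AAV-synapsin-NLS-mTurquoise2-optoNES-WPRE is an adeno-associated virus transfer plasmid for neuron-specific expression of a light-controlled nucleocytoplasmic shuttling reporter. The expression cassette lies between AAV2 inverted terminal repeats, the elements needed to replicate and package the intervening DNA into AAV particles. The 3′ ITR is annotated in full, whereas the 5′ ITR is detected only as two short fragments. This may simply reflect the difficulty of sequencing these structured repeats. In bacteria the plasmid is maintained by a high-copy ColE1/pUC-type origin and selected with ampicillin through the bla gene. An f1 phage origin is also present in the backbone.

The payload is a synthetic insert of about 1.25 kb driven by the human synapsin I promoter, which restricts expression to neurons. It encodes a nuclear localisation signal, the cyan fluorescent protein mTurquoise2, and an "optoNES" module. The NLS is named in the record but is not separately annotated in the feature table. The segment downstream of mTurquoise2 is labelled miniSOG by the automated annotation. Because miniSOG is itself derived from a LOV2 domain and the associated publication concerns LOV2-based actuators, this is most likely a homology hit to the LOV2 photosensor of the optoNES, not a true miniSOG. In such designs, light typically exposes a caged nuclear export signal, so the fusion shifts from nucleus to cytoplasm on illumination. A WPRE and the human growth hormone polyadenylation signal follow the coding sequence to enhance transcript processing and expression.

The stated purpose is optical regulation of nuclear export. The publication title suggests that the mTurquoise2 partner also serves in resonance energy transfer to sensitise and monitor LOV2 switching. The depositor notes that the constructs are modular and were built iteratively.
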