Features (pLannotate 1.2.2; 17 found; start..end, strand, type, name):
     12..39      +  repeat_region  AAV2 ITR (fragment): inverted terminal repeat of adeno-associated virus serotype 2 inverted
     68..95      +  repeat_region  AAV2 ITR (fragment): inverted terminal repeat of adeno-associated virus serotype 2 inverted
    175..622     +  promoter       hSyn promoter: human synapsin I promoter; confers neuron-specific expression (Kügler et al., 2003)
    688..1401    +  CDS            mTurquoise2: mTurquoise2 is a basic (constitutively fluorescent) cyan fluorescent protein published in 2012, derived from Aequorea victoria. It is reported to be a rapidly-maturing monomer with very low acid sensitivity.
   1402..1436    +  misc_feature   MCS (fragment): multiple cloning site
   1459..1776    +  CDS            miniSOG: miniSOG is a basic (constitutively fluorescent) cyan fluorescent protein published in 2011, derived from Arabidopsis thaliana. It requires the cofactor flavin for fluorescence.
   1913..2501    +  misc_feature   WPRE: woodchuck hepatitis virus posttranscriptional regulatory element
   2509..2527    +  misc_feature   MCS (fragment): multiple cloning site
   2531..3007    +  polyA_signal   hGH poly(A) signal: human growth hormone polyadenylation signal
   3047..3187    +  repeat_region  AAV2 ITR: inverted terminal repeat of adeno-associated virus serotype 2 inverted
   3192..3243    -  misc_feature   bom (fragment): basis of mobility region from pBR322
   3262..3717    +  rep_origin     f1 ori (sequence partly withheld): f1 bacteriophage origin of replication; arrow indicates direction of (+) strand synthesis
   3718..3767    -  misc_feature   bom (fragment): basis of mobility region from pBR322
   3869..3904    -  CDS            rop (fragment): Rop protein, which maintains plasmids at low copy number; rop
   3999..4103    +  promoter       AmpR promoter: bla
   4104..4964    +  CDS            AmpR: β-lactamase; bla; confers resistance to ampicillin, carbenicillin, and related antibiotics
   5135..5723    +  rep_origin     ori: high-copy-number ColE1/pMB1/pBR322/pUC origin of replication
>Addgene plasmid #159941 | AAV-synapsin-NLS-mTurquoise2-optoNES-WPRE | addgene full sequence | sequence record 315075 | Addgene NGS Result
CCTGCAGGCAGCTGCGCGCTCGCTCGCTCACTGAGGCCGCCCGGGCGTCGGGCGACCTTTGGTCGCCCGG
CCTCAGTGAGCGAGCGAGCGCGCAGAGAGGGAGTGGCCAACTCCATCACTAGGGGTTCCTGCGGCCGCAC
GCGTGTGTCTAGACTGCAGAGGGCCCTGCGTATGAGTGCAAGTGGGTTTTAGGACCAGGATGAGGCGGGG
TGGGGGTGCCTACCTGACGACCGACCCCGACCCACTGGACAAGCACCCAACCCCCATTCCCCAAATTGCG
CATCCCCTATCAGAGAGGGGGAGGGGAAACAGGATGCGGCGAGGCGCGTGCGCACTGCCAGCTTCAGCAC
CGCGGACAGTGCCTTCGCCCCCGCCTGGCGGCGCGCGCCACCGCCGCCTCAGCACTGAAGGCGCGCTGAC
GTCACTCGCCGGTCCCCCGCAAACTCCCCTTCCCGGCCACCTTGGTCGCGTCCGCGCCGCCGCCGGCCCA
GCCGGACCGCACCACGCGAGGCGCGAGATAGGGGGGCACGGGCGCGACCATCTGCGCTGCGGCGCCGGCG
ACTCAGCGCTGCCTCAGTCTGCGGTGGGCAGCGGAGGAGTCGTGTCGTGCCTGAGAGCGCAGTCGAGAAG
GTACAGCTAGCCGCCACCATGGCCGCAGCAAAGCGCGTGAAGCTGGACCTACCGGTCGTGAGCAAGGGCG
AGGAGCTGTTCACCGGGGTGGTGCCCATCCTGGTCGAGCTGGACGGCGACGTAAACGGCCACAAGTTCAG
CGTGTCCGGCGAGGGCGAGGGCGATGCCACCTACGGCAAGCTGACCCTGAAGTTCATCTGCACCACCGGC
AAGCTGCCCGTGCCCTGGCCCACCCTCGTGACCACCCTGTCCTGGGGCGTGCAGTGCTTCGCCCGCTACC
CCGACCACATGAAGCAGCACGACTTCTTCAAGTCCGCCATGCCCGAAGGCTACGTCCAGGAGCGCACCAT
CTTCTTCAAGGACGACGGCAACTACAAGACCCGCGCCGAGGTGAAGTTCGAGGGCGACACCCTGGTGAAC
CGCATCGAGCTGAAGGGCATCGACTTCAAGGAGGACGGCAACATCCTGGGGCACAAGCTGGAGTACAACT
ACTTTAGCGACAACGTCTATATCACCGCCGACAAGCAGAAGAACGGCATCAAGGCCAACTTCAAGATCCG
CCACAACATCGAGGACGGCGGCGTGCAGCTCGCCGACCACTACCAGCAGAACACCCCCATCGGCGACGGC
CCCGTGCTGCTGCCCGACAACCACTACCTGAGCACCCAGTCCAAGCTTAGCAAAGACCCCAACGAGAAGC
GCGATCACATGGTCCTGCTGGAGTTCGTGACCGCCGCCGGGATCACTCTCGGCATGGACGAGCTGTACAA
GTCCGGACTCAGATCTCGAGCTCAAGCTTCGAATTCACTGGCAACAACACTGGAGAGAATCGAGAAAAAC
TTCGTCATCACCGACCCTAGACTGCCCGATAATCCTATCATCTTCGCCTCCGACTCATTTCTCCAGCTCA
CTGAGTACTCTCGGGAGGAAATTCTGGGCCGGAATTGCCGGTTCCTCCAGGGACCTGAAACCGATAGAGC
CACTGTCCGAAAAATCCGGGATGCCATCGACAATCAGACTGAGGTGACCGTCCAGCTCATCAATTACACC
AAATCTGGCAAAAAATTCTGGAACCTGTTCCACCTCCAGCCTATGAGAGATCAGAAGGGCGACGTCCAGT
ACTTTATTGGCGTCCAGCTGGATGGAACTGAACATGTGAGGGACGCTGCAGAACGAGAGGGCGTGATGCT
CATCAAAAAAACCGCCGAAAACATCGATGAGCTGCTGAAGGAGCTGGCCGACCTGAACCTGGACTAGGGA
TCCGCGGCCGCTAGATAACTGAAATCAACCTCTGGATTACAAAATTTGTGAAAGATTGACTGGTATTCTT
AACTATGTTGCTCCTTTTACGCTATGTGGATACGCTGCTTTAATGCCTTTGTATCATGCTATTGCTTCCC
GTATGGCCTTCATTTTCTCCTCCTTGTATAAATCCTGGTTGCTGTCTCTTTATGAGGAGTTGTGGCCCGT
TGTCAGGCAACGTGGCGTGGTGTGCACTGTGTTTGCTGACGCAACCCCCACTGGTTGGGGCATTGCCACC
ACCTGTCAGCTCCTTTCCGGGACTTTCGCTTTCCCCCTCCCTATTGCCACGGCGGAACTCATCGCCGCCT
GCCTTGCCCGCTGCTGGACAGGGGCTCGGCTGTTGGGCACTGACAATTCCGTGGTGTTGTCGGGGAAATC
ATCGTCCTTTCCTTGGCTGCTCGCCTATGTTGCCACCTGGATTCTGCGCGGGACGTCCTTCTGCTACGTC
CCTTCGGCCCTCAATCCAGCGGACCTTCCTTCCCGCGGCCTGCTGCCGGCTCTGCGGCCTCTTCCGCGTC
TTCGCCTTCGCCCTCAGACGAGTCGGATCTCCCTTTGGGCCGCCTCCCCGCATCGATTGTACCGCGGGCC
CGGGATCTACGGGTGGCATCCCTGTGACCCCTCCCCAGTGCCTCTCCTGGCCCTGGAAGTTGCCACTCCA
GTGCCCACCAGCCTTGTCCTAATAAAATTAAGTTGCATCATTTTGTCTGACTAGGTGTCCTTCTATAATA
TTATGGGGTGGAGGGGGGTGGTATGGAGCAAGGGGCAAGTTGGGAAGACAACCTGTAGGGCCTGCGGGGT
CTATTGGGAACCAAGCTGGAGTGCAGTGGCACAATCTTGGCTCACTGCAATCTCCGCCTCCTGGGTTCAA
GCGATTCTCCTGCCTCAGCCTCCCGAGTTGTTGGGATTCCAGGCATGCATGACCAGGCTCAGCTAATTTT
TGTTTTTTTGGTAGAGACGGGGTTTCACCATATTGGCCAGGCTGGTCTCCAACTCCTAATCTCAGGTGAT
CTACCCACCTTGGCCTCCCAAATTGCTGGGATTACAGGCGTGAACCACTGCTCCCTTCCCTGTCCTTCTG
ATTTTGTAGGTAACCACGTGCGGACCGAGCGGCCGCAGGAACCCCTAGTGATGGAGTTGGCCACTCCCTC
TCTGCGCGCTCGCTCGCTCACTGAGGCCGGGCGACCAAAGGTCGCCCGACGCCCGGGCTTTGCCCGGGCG
GCCTCAGTGAGCGAGCGAGCGCGCAGCTGCCTGCAGGGGCGCCTGATGCGGTATTTTCTCCTTACGCATC
TGTGCGGTATTTCACACCGCATA
[95 nt withheld, positions 3244-3338]
T
[46 nt withheld, positions 3340-3385]
C
[141 nt withheld, positions 3387-3527]
CCTTTGACGTTGGAGTCCACGTTCTTT
[37 nt withheld, positions 3555-3591]
ACTCTATCTCGGGCTATTCTTTTGATTTATAAGGGATTTTGCCGATTTCGGTCTATTGGTTAAAAAATGA
GCTGATTTAACAAAAATTTAACGCGAATTTTAACAAAATATTAACGTTTACAATTTTATGGTGCACTCTC
AGTACAATCTGCTCTGATGCCGCATAGTTAAGCCAGCCCCGACACCCGCCAACACCCGCTGACGCGCCCT
GACGGGCTTGTCTGCTCCCGGCATCCGCTTACAGACAAGCTGTGACCGTCTCCGGGAGCTGCATGTGTCA
GAGGTTTTCACCGTCATCACCGAAACGCGCGAGACGAAAGGGCCTCGTGATACGCCTATTTTTATAGGTT
AATGTCATGATAATAATGGTTTCTTAGACGTCAGGTGGCACTTTTCGGGGAAATGTGCGCGGAACCCCTA
TTTGTTTATTTTTCTAAATACATTCAAATATGTATCCGCTCATGAGACAATAACCCTGATAAATGCTTCA
ATAATATTGAAAAAGGAAGAGTATGAGTATTCAACATTTCCGTGTCGCCCTTATTCCCTTTTTTGCGGCA
TTTTGCCTTCCTGTTTTTGCTCACCCAGAAACGCTGGTGAAAGTAAAAGATGCTGAAGATCAGTTGGGTG
CACGAGTGGGTTACATCGAACTGGATCTCAACAGCGGTAAGATCCTTGAGAGTTTTCGCCCCGAAGAACG
TTTTCCAATGATGAGCACTTTTAAAGTTCTGCTATGTGGCGCGGTATTATCCCGTATTGACGCCGGGCAA
GAGCAACTCGGTCGCCGCATACACTATTCTCAGAATGACTTGGTTGAGTACTCACCAGTCACAGAAAAGC
ATCTTACGGATGGCATGACAGTAAGAGAATTATGCAGTGCTGCCATAACCATGAGTGATAACACTGCGGC
CAACTTACTTCTGACAACGATCGGAGGACCGAAGGAGCTAACCGCTTTTTTGCACAACATGGGGGATCAT
GTAACTCGCCTTGATCGTTGGGAACCGGAGCTGAATGAAGCCATACCAAACGACGAGCGTGACACCACGA
TGCCTGTAGCAATGGCAACAACGTTGCGCAAACTATTAACTGGCGAACTACTTACTCTAGCTTCCCGGCA
ACAATTAATAGACTGGATGGAGGCGGATAAAGTTGCAGGACCACTTCTGCGCTCGGCCCTTCCGGCTGGC
TGGTTTATTGCTGATAAATCTGGAGCCGGTGAGCGTGGGTCTCGCGGTATCATTGCAGCACTGGGGCCAG
ATGGTAAGCCCTCCCGTATCGTAGTTATCTACACGACGGGGAGTCAGGCAACTATGGATGAACGAAATAG
ACAGATCGCTGAGATAGGTGCCTCACTGATTAAGCATTGGTAACTGTCAGACCAAGTTTACTCATATATA
CTTTAGATTGATTTAAAACTTCATTTTTAATTTAAAAGGATCTAGGTGAAGATCCTTTTTGATAATCTCA
TGACCAAAATCCCTTAACGTGAGTTTTCGTTCCACTGAGCGTCAGACCCCGTAGAAAAGATCAAAGGATC
TTCTTGAGATCCTTTTTTTCTGCGCGTAATCTGCTGCTTGCAAACAAAAAAACCACCGCTACCAGCGGTG
GTTTGTTTGCCGGATCAAGAGCTACCAACTCTTTTTCCGAAGGTAACTGGCTTCAGCAGAGCGCAGATAC
CAAATACTGTTCTTCTAGTGTAGCCGTAGTTAGGCCACCACTTCAAGAACTCTGTAGCACCGCCTACATA
CCTCGCTCTGCTAATCCTGTTACCAGTGGCTGCTGCCAGTGGCGATAAGTCGTGTCTTACCGGGTTGGAC
TCAAGACGATAGTTACCGGATAAGGCGCAGCGGTCGGGCTGAACGGGGGGTTCGTGCACACAGCCCAGCT
TGGAGCGAACGACCTACACCGAACTGAGATACCTACAGCGTGAGCTATGAGAAAGCGCCACGCTTCCCGA
AGGGAGAAAGGCGGACAGGTATCCGGTAAGCGGCAGGGTCGGAACAGGAGAGCGCACGAGGGAGCTTCCA
GGGGGAAACGCCTGGTATCTTTATAGTCCTGTCGGGTTTCGCCACCTCTGACTTGAGCGTCGATTTTTGT
GATGCTCGTCAGGGGGGCGGAGCCTATGGAAAAACGCCAGCAACGCGGCCTTTTTACGGTTCCTGGCCTT
TTGCTGGCCTTTTGCTCACATGT
